Addgene plasmid #148845: pCMV-TAPtagC-PrP-SBP-HsNot11_AH
Purpose: Mammalian Expression of HsNot11
Depositing lab: Elisa Izaurralde. Depositing organization: Max Planck Institute for Developmental Biology.
Backbone
  Vector backbone: Unknown
  Vector type: Mammalian Expression
Growth in bacteria
  Bacterial resistance: Kanamycin, 50 μg/mL
  Growth temperature: 37°C
  Growth strain: DH5alpha
  Copy number: High Copy
Gene/Insert
  Gene/Insert name: HsNot11 (alt name: C2ORF29)
  Species: H. sapiens (human)
  Entrez Gene: CNOT11 (a.k.a. C2orf29, C40)
  Cloning method: Unknown
Terms and licenses: Academic/Nonprofit Terms; Industry Terms: Not Available to Industry
Depositor comments: ORF extracted from NCBI:NM_017546.4 Plasmids from this collection were made available to the research community and donated after the lab closed. Please note that the sequence provided by the depositing laboratory may be theoretical/predicted or based on Sanger sequencing results. There may be discrepancies between sequencing results obtained by Addgene and the depositor sequence. If an Addgene verified sequence is not available, please contact before placing your order to request that our lab fully sequence the plasmid.
How to cite: pCMV-TAPtagC-PrP-SBP-HsNot11_AH was a gift from Elisa Izaurralde (Addgene plasmid # 148845 ; http://n2t.net/addgene:148845 ; RRID:Addgene_148845)
