[The description below was written by a language model from this plasmid's Addgene catalogue record and pLannotate feature annotations shown in this document.]
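Description:
pCMV-TAPtagC-PrP-SBP-HsNot11_AH is a 6,089 nt mammalian expression plasmid for human CNOT11 (HsNot11, also known as C2orf29) carrying a C-terminal tandem affinity purification tag. The catalogue lists the backbone as unknown. The feature table shows a high-copy ColE1/pUC-type origin for propagation in E. coli, an f1 origin, and a dual-purpose NeoR/KanR cassette. This Tn5 aminoglycoside phosphotransferase gene sits behind both a bacterial (bla) promoter and the SV40 enhancer/early promoter and is followed by an HSV TK polyadenylation signal, so it gives kanamycin resistance in bacteria and can support G418 selection in mammalian cells. Short annotated fragments of ble, SV40 large T antigen and a bGH poly(A) signal appear to be backbone remnants rather than functional parts.

Expression is driven by the human cytomegalovirus immediate early enhancer and promoter and terminated by an SV40 poly(A) signal. The CNOT11 open reading frame, which the depositor states was taken from the NCBI reference transcript, is followed closely by a streptavidin-binding peptide (SBP) and then two IgG-binding units of Staphylococcus aureus protein A. The "PrP" in the name suggests a protease cleavage site between the two tag modules, but no such site is annotated, so this remains an inference. The arrangement would allow sequential capture on IgG and streptavidin matrices. CNOT11 is a component of the CCR4-NOT deadenylase complex and is required for association of CNOT10 with it, which makes the construct suited to pulling down and analysing CNOT11-containing complexes from transfected human cells. The record itself states only mammalian expression as the purpose, and it notes that the depositor sequence may be theoretical rather than verified.
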