Features (pLannotate 1.2.2; 17 found; start..end, strand, type, name):
     61..364     +  enhancer       CMV enhancer: human cytomegalovirus immediate early enhancer
    365..568     +  promoter       CMV promoter: human cytomegalovirus (CMV) immediate early promoter
    590..649     +  misc_feature   MCS (fragment): multiple cloning site
    659..2188    +  CDS            CNOT11: CNO11_HUMAN - Also known as C2orf29. Experimental evidence at protein level: Swiss-Prot protein existence level 1. Component of the CCR4-NOT complex which is one of the major cellular mRNA deadenylases and is linked to various cellular processes including bulk mRNA degradation, miRNA-mediated repression, translational repression during translational initiation and general transcription regulation. Additional complex functions may be a consequence of its influence on mRNA expression. Is required for the association of CNOT10 with the CCR4-NOT complex. Seems not to be required for complex deaden
   2195..2305    +  CDS            SBP: streptavidin-binding peptide selected from a peptide library; binds streptavidin with nanomolar affinity (Keefe et al., 2001)
   2369..2542    +  CDS            ProtA: IgG-binding unit of Staphylococcus aureus protein A
   2546..2716    +  CDS            ProtA: IgG-binding unit of Staphylococcus aureus protein A
   2771..2854    +  CDS            large T antigen (fragment): large T antigen from SV40 (simian virus 40)
   2877..2998    +  polyA_signal   SV40 poly(A) signal: SV40 polyadenylation signal
   3032..3460    -  rep_origin     f1 ori (sequence partly withheld): f1 bacteriophage origin of replication; arrow indicates direction of (+) strand synthesis
   3487..3591    +  promoter       AmpR promoter: bla
   3593..3950    +  promoter       SV40 promoter: SV40 enhancer and early promoter
   3985..4779    +  CDS            NeoR/KanR: aminoglycoside phosphotransferase from Tn5; aph(3')-II (or nptII); confers resistance to neomycin, kanamycin, and G418 (Geneticin®)
   4800..4952    +  CDS            ble (fragment): BLE_KLEPN - Experimental evidence at protein level: Swiss-Prot protein existence level 1. Binding protein with a strong affinity to the bleomycin family of antibiotics. Binds to CL990; an antimitotic-antibiotic compound. From Klebsiella pneumoniae.
   5011..5058    +  polyA_signal   HSV TK poly(A) signal: herpes simplex virus thymidine kinase polyadenylation signal (Cole and Stacy, 1985)
   5149..5165    -  polyA_signal   bGH poly(A) signal (fragment): bovine growth hormone polyadenylation signal
   5387..5975    +  rep_origin     ori: high-copy-number ColE1/pMB1/pBR322/pUC origin of replication
>Addgene plasmid #148845 | pCMV-TAPtagC-PrP-SBP-HsNot11_AH | depositor full sequence | sequence record 291293 | Full Sequence
TAGTTATTAATAGTAATCAATTACGGGGTCATTAGTTCATAGCCCATATATGGAGTTCCGCGTTACATAA
CTTACGGTAAATGGCCCGCCTGGCTGACCGCCCAACGACCCCCGCCCATTGACGTCAATAATGACGTATG
TTCCCATAGTAACGCCAATAGGGACTTTCCATTGACGTCAATGGGTGGAGTATTTACGGTAAACTGCCCA
CTTGGCAGTACATCAAGTGTATCATATGCCAAGTACGCCCCCTATTGACGTCAATGACGGTAAATGGCCC
GCCTGGCATTATGCCCAGTACATGACCTTATGGGACTTTCCTACTTGGCAGTACATCTACGTATTAGTCA
TCGCTATTACCATGGTGATGCGGTTTTGGCAGTACATCAATGGGCGTGGATAGCGGTTTGACTCACGGGG
ATTTCCAAGTCTCCACCCCATTGACGTCAATGGGAGTTTGTTTTGGCACCAAAATCAACGGGACTTTCCA
AAATGTCGTAACAACTCCGCCCCATTGACGCAAATGGGCGGTAGGCGTGTACGGTGGGAGGTCTATATAA
GCAGAGCTGGTTTAGTGACCGTCAGATCCGCTAGCGCTACCGGACTCAGATCTCGAGCTCAAGCTTCGAA
TTCTGCAGTCGACGGTACCACAGCCACCATGCCCGGCGGAGGGGCGAGCGCGGCGTCTGGCCGGCTTCTC
ACCGCCGCGGAGCAAAGAGGGTCCCGGGAAGCGGCAGGGTCGGCGTCCAGGAGCGGCTTCGGGGGCTCCG
GCGGCGGCAGAGGCGGAGCAAGCGGCCCCGGGTCCGGGAGCGGAGGCCCGGGGGGCCCCGCGGGCAGGAT
GAGCTTGACCCCGAAGGAGCTCTCGAGCCTGCTGAGCATCATATCGGAGGAGGCGGGCGGCGGCAGCACC
TTCGAGGGCCTGTCCACCGCCTTCCACCACTACTTCAGCAAGGCCGACCACTTCCGCCTGGGCTCGGTGC
TCGTCATGCTGCTCCAGCAGCCCGACCTGCTGCCTAGCGCGGCGCAGCGCCTCACGGCGCTCTACCTGCT
CTGGGAGATGTACCGCACCGAGCCGCTGGCCGCCAACCCCTTCGCCGCCAGCTTCGCGCACCTGCTCAAC
CCCGCGCCGCCCGCCCGCGGCGGCCAGGAACCCGACCGCCCTCCGCTCTCAGGATTTTTACCTCCTATAA
CTCCACCAGAAAAGTTTTTTCTTTCCCAGCTGATGCTGGCACCCCCACGGGAACTCTTCAAAAAGACGCC
TCGCCAGATTGCACTGATGGACGTTGGAAACATGGGCCAGTCTGTGGACATTAGTGGGCTTCAGTTAGCC
TTGGCCGAACGCCAATCTGAATTGCCAACGCAAAGCAAAGCGAGCTTCCCCAGTATTCTCAGTGACCCAG
ACCCGGATTCTTCTAATTCTGGATTTGACAGCTCAGTTGCCTCTCAGATCACAGAAGCTTTAGTCAGCGG
ACCAAAGCCACCTATTGAAAGCCATTTTCGACCAGAGTTTATTCGTCCACCGCCTCCACTCCACATTTGT
GAGGATGAACTTGCTTGGCTAAACCCCACGGAGCCTGACCACGCGATCCAGTGGGATAAATCGATGTGTG
TTAAGAATAGCACTGGTGTGGAGATCAAACGAATAATGGCCAAAGCCTTCAAAAGCCCCTTATCCTCTCC
CCAACAAACACAGCTACTTGGTGAGTTGGAAAAAGACCCCAAACTTGTCTACCATATTGGCCTCACCCCA
GCCAAACTTCCTGACCTTGTGGAAAACAACCCTTTAGTCGCTATAGAAATGTTGCTGAAATTAATGCAGT
CAAGCCAGATCACTGAGTATTTCTCTGTCCTGGTCAATATGGACATGTCTTTACATTCAATGGAAGTTGT
AAATCGACTAACTACAGCTGTTGATCTACCTCCTGAATTTATTCACCTTTATATATCAAATTGCATCTCT
ACTTGTGAACAGATTAAGGATAAATATATGCAGAATCGGTTGGTGCGTCTTGTGTGTGTGTTTCTCCAAT
CCTTGATCCGTAACAAAATTATTAATGTACAGGATTTGTTTATAGAAGTGCAGGCATTCTGTATTGAATT
CAGTAGGATACGAGAAGCTGCTGGTCTTTTCCGGTTGTTGAAGACATTGGATACTGGGGAAACACCTTCT
GAGACCAAAATGTCAAAAGGATCCGACGAGAAGACCACCGGCTGGCGGGGCGGCCACGTGGTGGAGGGCC
TGGCCGGCGAGCTGGAGCAGCTGCGGGCCAGGCTGGAGCACCACCCTCAGGGCCAGCGGGAGCCCGAACT
ACTGGAAGTTCTGTTCCAGGGGCCCAAAACCGCGGCTCTTGCGCAACACGATGAAGCCGTGGACAACAAA
TTCAACAAAGAACAACAAAACGCGTTCTATGAGATCTTACATTTACCTAACTTAAACGAAGAACAACGAA
ACGCCTTCATCCAAAGTTTAAAAGATGACCCAAGCCAAAGCGCTAACCTTTTAGCAGAAGCTAAAAAGCT
AAATGATGCTCAGGCGCCGAAAGTAGACAACAAATTCAACAAAGAACAACAAAACGCGTTCTATGAGATC
TTACATTTACCTAACTTAAACGAAGAACAACGAAACGCCTTCATCCAAAGTTTAAAAGATGACCCAAGCC
AAAGCGCTAACCTTTTAGCAGAAGCTAAAAAGCTAAATGATGCTCAGGCGCCGAAAGTAGACGCGAATTC
CGCGGGGAAGTCAACCAAGCTTTAGGCGGCCGCGACTCTAGATCATAATCAGCCATACCACATTTGTAGA
GGTTTTACTTGCTTTAAAAAACCTCCCACACCTCCCCCTGAACCTGAAACATAAAATGAATGCAATTGTT
GTTGTTAACTTGTTTATTGCAGCTTATAATGGTTACAAATAAAGCAATAGCATCACAAATTTCACAAATA
AAGCATTTTTTTCACTGCATTCTAGTTGTGGTTTGTCCAAACTCATCAATGTATCTTAACGCGTAAATTG
TAAGCGTTAATATTTTGTTAAAATTCGCGTTAAATTTTTGTTAAATCAGCTCATTTTTTAACCAATAGGC
CGAAATCGGCAAAATCCCTTATAAATCAAAAGAATAGACCGAGATAGGGT
[37 nt withheld, positions 3131-3167]
AAAGAACGTGGACTCCAACGTCAAAGG
[49 nt withheld, positions 3195-3243]
T
[91 nt withheld, positions 3245-3335]
G
[124 nt withheld, positions 3337-3460]
CAGGTGGCACTTTTCGGGGAAATGTGCGCGGAACCCCTATTTGTTTATTTTTCTAAATACATTCAAATAT
GTATCCGCTCATGAGACAATAACCCTGATAAATGCTTCAATAATATTGAAAAAGGAAGAGTCCTGAGGCG
GAAAGAACCAGCTGTGGAATGTGTGTCAGTTAGGGTGTGGAAAGTCCCCAGGCTCCCCAGCAGGCAGAAG
TATGCAAAGCATGCATCTCAATTAGTCAGCAACCAGGTGTGGAAAGTCCCCAGGCTCCCCAGCAGGCAGA
AGTATGCAAAGCATGCATCTCAATTAGTCAGCAACCATAGTCCCGCCCCTAACTCCGCCCATCCCGCCCC
TAACTCCGCCCAGTTCCGCCCATTCTCCGCCCCATGGCTGACTAATTTTTTTTATTTATGCAGAGGCCGA
GGCCGCCTCGGCCTCTGAGCTATTCCAGAAGTAGTGAGGAGGCTTTTTTGGAGGCCTAGGCTTTTGCAAA
GATCGATCAAGAGACAGGATGAGGATCGTTTCGCATGATTGAACAAGATGGATTGCACGCAGGTTCTCCG
GCCGCTTGGGTGGAGAGGCTATTCGGCTATGACTGGGCACAACAGACAATCGGCTGCTCTGATGCCGCCG
TGTTCCGGCTGTCAGCGCAGGGGCGCCCGGTTCTTTTTGTCAAGACCGACCTGTCCGGTGCCCTGAATGA
ACTGCAAGACGAGGCAGCGCGGCTATCGTGGCTGGCCACGACGGGCGTTCCTTGCGCAGCTGTGCTCGAC
GTTGTCACTGAAGCGGGAAGGGACTGGCTGCTATTGGGCGAAGTGCCGGGGCAGGATCTCCTGTCATCTC
ACCTTGCTCCTGCCGAGAAAGTATCCATCATGGCTGATGCAATGCGGCGGCTGCATACGCTTGATCCGGC
TACCTGCCCATTCGACCACCAAGCGAAACATCGCATCGAGCGAGCACGTACTCGGATGGAAGCCGGTCTT
GTCGATCAGGATGATCTGGACGAAGAGCATCAGGGGCTCGCGCCAGCCGAACTGTTCGCCAGGCTCAAGG
CGAGCATGCCCGACGGCGAGGATCTCGTCGTGACCCATGGCGATGCCTGCTTGCCGAATATCATGGTGGA
AAATGGCCGCTTTTCTGGATTCATCGACTGTGGCCGGCTGGGTGTGGCGGACCGCTATCAGGACATAGCG
TTGGCTACCCGTGATATTGCTGAAGAGCTTGGCGGCGAATGGGCTGACCGCTTCCTCGTGCTTTACGGTA
TCGCCGCTCCCGATTCGCAGCGCATCGCCTTCTATCGCCTTCTTGACGAGTTCTTCTGAGCGGGACTCTG
GGGTTCGAAATGACCGACCAAGCGACGCCCAACCTGCCATCACGAGATTTCGATTCCACCGCCGCCTTCT
ATGAAAGGTTGGGCTTCGGAATCGTTTTCCGGGACGCCGGCTGGATGATCCTCCAGCGCGGGGATCTCAT
GCTGGAGTTCTTCGCCCACCCTAGGGGGAGGCTAACTGAAACACGGAAGGAGACAATACCGGAAGGAACC
CGCGCTATGACGGCAATAAAAAGACAGAATAAAACGCACGGTGTTGGGTCGTTTGTTCATAAACGCGGGG
TTCGGTCCCAGGGCTGGCACTCTGTCGATACCCCACCGAGACCCCATTGGGGCCAATACGCCCGCGTTTC
TTCCTTTTCCCCACCCCACCCCCCAAGTTCGGGTGAAGGCCCAGGGCTCGCAGCCAACGTCGGGGCGGCA
GGCCCTGCCATAGCCTCAGGTTACTCATATATACTTTAGATTGATTTAAAACTTCATTTTTAATTTAAAA
GGATCTAGGTGAAGATCCTTTTTGATAATCTCATGACCAAAATCCCTTAACGTGAGTTTTCGTTCCACTG
AGCGTCAGACCCCGTAGAAAAGATCAAAGGATCTTCTTGAGATCCTTTTTTTCTGCGCGTAATCTGCTGC
TTGCAAACAAAAAAACCACCGCTACCAGCGGTGGTTTGTTTGCCGGATCAAGAGCTACCAACTCTTTTTC
CGAAGGTAACTGGCTTCAGCAGAGCGCAGATACCAAATACTGTCCTTCTAGTGTAGCCGTAGTTAGGCCA
CCACTTCAAGAACTCTGTAGCACCGCCTACATACCTCGCTCTGCTAATCCTGTTACCAGTGGCTGCTGCC
AGTGGCGATAAGTCGTGTCTTACCGGGTTGGACTCAAGACGATAGTTACCGGATAAGGCGCAGCGGTCGG
GCTGAACGGGGGGTTCGTGCACACAGCCCAGCTTGGAGCGAACGACCTACACCGAACTGAGATACCTACA
GCGTGAGCTATGAGAAAGCGCCACGCTTCCCGAAGGGAGAAAGGCGGACAGGTATCCGGTAAGCGGCAGG
GTCGGAACAGGAGAGCGCACGAGGGAGCTTCCAGGGGGAAACGCCTGGTATCTTTATAGTCCTGTCGGGT
TTCGCCACCTCTGACTTGAGCGTCGATTTTTGTGATGCTCGTCAGGGGGGCGGAGCCTATGGAAAAACGC
CAGCAACGCGGCCTTTTTACGGTTCCTGGCCTTTTGCTGGCCTTTTGCTCACATGTTCTTTCCTGCGTTA
TCCCCTGATTCTGTGGATAACCGTATTACCGCCATGCAT
